Addgene plasmid #126391: pGWB14-LYX173
Purpose: With a Nicotiana benthamiana transcription factor in PGWB14 backbone, for Agrobacterium mediated transient or stable expression corresponding transcription factor fused with a C-terminal HA tag.
Depositing lab: Silin Zhong. Depositing organization: Chinese University of Hong Kong.
Backbone
  Vector backbone: pGWB14
  Vector type: Plant Expression
  Selectable markers: Hygromycin
Growth in bacteria
  Bacterial resistance: Kanamycin, 50 μg/mL
  Growth temperature: 37°C
  Growth strain: DH5alpha
  Copy number: Low Copy
Gene/Insert
  Gene/Insert name: Niben101Scf00715g09001.1
  Species: Nicotiana benthamiana
  Promoter: CaMV 35S
  Tag / fusion protein: HA (C terminal on insert)
  Cloning method: Gibson Cloning
Terms and licenses: Academic/Nonprofit Terms; Industry Terms: Not Available to Industry
How to cite: pGWB14-LYX173 was a gift from Silin Zhong (Addgene plasmid # 126391 ; http://n2t.net/addgene:126391 ; RRID:Addgene_126391)
