[The description below was written by a language model from this plasmid's Addgene catalogue record and pLannotate feature annotations shown in this document.]
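Description:
pGWB14-LYX173 is a plant binary expression vector built on the pGWB14 backbone for Agrobacterium-mediated transient or stable expression of a Nicotiana benthamiana transcription factor (gene model Niben101Scf00715g09001.1). It is a large, low-copy plasmid of about 15.6 kb. Its backbone carries broad-host-range IncP replication functions (oriV with the trfA replication protein), which allow maintenance in both E. coli and Agrobacterium. It also has an oriT/traJ transfer region for mobilisation and a kanamycin resistance gene for bacterial selection. The annotation additionally picks up backbone remnants such as tetR/tetA fragments, an IS1 element and a partial ColE1-type origin.

Three expression units lie between the nopaline-type right and left T-DNA borders. In the main cassette, a CaMV 35S promoter drives the transcription factor coding region, which is flanked by attB1 and attB2 sites. These are characteristic of the Gateway-format pGWB series, although the record lists Gibson cloning as the method used. The insert is fused at its C terminus to a 3xHA epitope tag and is followed by a NOS terminator. Its similarity to a rice WRKY76 sequence suggests a WRKY-family, W-box-binding factor, though the catalogue entry does not name the family. A second 35S-driven unit encodes hygromycin phosphotransferase for selecting transformed plant tissue. The feature table also shows a 35S-driven tomato bushy stunt virus P19 silencing suppressor with a CaMV poly(A) signal near the right border. P19 is not mentioned in the catalogue fields, but such suppressors are commonly included to boost transient expression in leaf infiltration. The HA tag allows detection or immunoprecipitation of the expressed factor.
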