Features (pLannotate 1.2.2; 36 found; start..end, strand, type, name):
      3..89      -  CDS            traI (fragment): TRAI6_ECOLX - Experimental evidence at protein level: Swiss-Prot protein existence level 1. The initiation process of transfer DNA synthesis requires the interaction of at least three plasmid-specific components (TraH, I, and J) at the transfer origin resulting in the assembly of a specialised nucleoprotein complex - the relaxosome. Site- and strand-specific cleavage at the transfer origin is dependent on TraI and TraJ. From Escherichia coli.
    127..498     -  CDS            traJ: oriT-recognizing protein; traJ
    531..640     -  oriT           oriT: incP origin of transfer
    772..962     +  rep_origin     ori (fragment): high-copy-number ColE1/pMB1/pBR322/pUC origin of replication
   1321..1971    -  CDS            TetR: tetracycline resistance regulatory protein; tetR
   2077..2326    +  CDS            TcR (fragment): tetracycline efflux protein; tetA; confers resistance to tetracycline
   2436..2460    -  misc_feature   RB T-DNA repeat: right border repeat from nopaline C58 T-DNA
   2490..2508    +  misc_feature   MCS (fragment): pUC18/19 multiple cloning site
   2559..2904    +  promoter       CaMV 35S promoter: strong constitutive promoter from cauliflower mosaic virus
   2856..2902    +  promoter       minimal CaMV 35S promoter: minimal 35S promoter from cauliflower mosaic virus
   2914..2932    -  misc_feature   MCS (fragment): pUC18/19 multiple cloning site
   2943..3458    +  CDS            P19_TBSVC: Experimental evidence at protein level: Swiss-Prot protein existence level 1. Acts as a suppressor of RNA-mediated gene silencing, also known as post-transcriptional gene silencing (PTGS), a mechanism of plant viral defense that limits the accumulation of viral RNAs. Binds to short interfering RNAs (siRNAs) with high affinity. Acts as a molecular caliper to specifically select siRNAs based on the length of the duplex region of the RNA (By similarity). From Tomato bushy stunt virus (strain Cherry) (TBSV).
   3531..3707    +  polyA_signal   CaMV poly(A) signal: cauliflower mosaic virus polyadenylation signal
   4210..4551    +  promoter       CaMV 35S promoter: strong constitutive promoter from cauliflower mosaic virus
   4577..4601    +  protein_bind   attB1: mutant version of attB; recombination site for the Gateway® BP reaction BP Clonase™
   5057..5638    +  CDS            WRKY76 (fragment): WRK76_ORYSI - Experimental evidence at transcript level: Swiss-Prot protein existence level 2. Transcription repressor. Interacts specifically with the W box (5'-(T)TGAC[CT]-3'), a frequently occurring elicitor-responsive cis-acting element. Regulates, probably indirectly, the activation of defense-related genes during defense response (By similarity). Modulates plant innate immunity against X.oryzae pv. oryzae (Xoo) (By similarity). From Oryza sativa subsp. indica (Rice).
   5688..5712    -  protein_bind   attB2: mutant version of attB; recombination site for the Gateway® BP reaction BP Clonase™
   5741..5830    +  CDS            3xHA: three tandem HA epitope tags
   5864..6116    +  terminator     NOS terminator: nopaline synthase terminator and poly(A) signal
   6545..6797    -  terminator     NOS terminator: nopaline synthase terminator and poly(A) signal
   6821..7249    -  CDS            nos (fragment): DHNO_AGRT7 - Protein inferred from homology: Swiss-Prot protein existence level 3. From Agrobacterium tumefaciens (strain T37).
   7265..8290    -  CDS            HygR: aminoglycoside phosphotransferase from E. coli; aph(4)-Ia; confers resistance to hygromycin
   8300..8644    -  promoter       CaMV 35S promoter: strong constitutive promoter from cauliflower mosaic virus
   8301..8347    -  promoter       minimal CaMV 35S promoter: minimal 35S promoter from cauliflower mosaic virus
   8782..8937    +  CDS            lacZα (fragment) (sequence partly withheld): LacZα fragment of β-galactosidase; lacZ fragment
   8935..9235    +  rep_origin     M13 ori (fragment) (sequence partly withheld): M13 bacteriophage origin of replication; arrow indicates direction of (+) strand synthesis
   9236..9366    +  CDS            lacI (fragment): lac repressor; lacI; The lac repressor binds to the lac operator to inhibit transcription in E. coli. This inhibition can be relieved by adding lactose or isopropyl-β-D-thiogalactopyranoside (IPTG).
   9420..9444    -  misc_feature   LB T-DNA repeat: left border repeat from nopaline C58 T-DNA
  10901..11020   -  CDS            tetR (fragment): TETR1_ECOLX - Experimental evidence at protein level: Swiss-Prot protein existence level 1. TetR is the repressor of the tetracycline resistance element; its N-terminal region forms a helix-turn-helix structure and binds DNA. Binding of tetracycline to TetR reduces the repressor affinity for the tetracycline resistance gene (tetA) promoter operator sites. From Escherichia coli.
  11040..12188   -  CDS            trfA: trans-acting replication protein that binds to and activates oriV
  12487..13281   -  CDS            KanR: aminoglycoside phosphotransferase; aphA-3; confers resistance to kanamycin
  13473..14240   +  mobile_element IS1: prokaryotic transposable element IS1
  14249..14398   -  CDS            satA (fragment): STA_BACSU - Also known as yyaR. Experimental evidence at protein level: Swiss-Prot protein existence level 1. Involved in resistance to streptothricin, a broad-spectrum antibiotic produced by streptomycetes. Detoxifies streptothricin via acetylation of the beta amino group of the first beta-lysyl moiety of streptothricin. From Bacillus subtilis (strain 168).
  14397..14591   -  CDS            satA (fragment): STA_BACSU - Also known as yyaR. Experimental evidence at protein level: Swiss-Prot protein existence level 1. Involved in resistance to streptothricin, a broad-spectrum antibiotic produced by streptomycetes. Detoxifies streptothricin via acetylation of the beta amino group of the first beta-lysyl moiety of streptothricin. From Bacillus subtilis (strain 168).
  14594..14869   -  CDS            klaC (fragment): KLAC_ECOLX - Also known as telB. Protein predicted: Swiss-Prot protein existence level 4. Belongs to the kla operon, which is associated with cryptic tellurite resistance, and IncW plasmid fertility inhibition. From Escherichia coli.
  14933..15564   -  rep_origin     oriV: incP origin of replication
>Addgene plasmid #126391 | pGWB14-LYX173 | addgene full sequence | sequence record 247588 | Addgene NGS Result
TCGGTCTTGCCTTGCTCGTCGGTGATGTACTTCACCAGCTCCGCGAAGTCGCTCTTCTTGATGGAGCGCA
TGGGGACGTGCTTGGCAATCACGCGCACCCCCCGGCCGTTTTAGCGGCTAAAAAAGTCATGGCTCTGCCC
TCGGGCGGACCACGCCCATCATGACCTTGCCAAGCTCGTCCTGCTTCTCTTCGATCTTCGCCAGCAGGGC
GAGGATCGTGGCATCACCGAACCGCGCCGTGCGCGGGTCGTCGGTGAGCCAGAGTTTCAGCAGGCCGCCC
AGGCGGCCCAGGTCGCCATTGATGCGGGCCAGCTCGCGGACGTGCTCATAGTCCACGACGCCCGTGATTT
TGTAGCCCTGGCCGACGGCCAGCAGGTAGGCCGACAGGCTCATGCCGGCCGCCGCCGCCTTTTCCTCAAT
CGCTCTTCGTTCGTCTGGAAGGCAGTACACCTTGATAGGTGGGCTGCCCTTCCTGGTTGGCTTGGTTTCA
TCAGCCATCCGCTTGCCCTCATCTGTTACGCCGGCGGTAGCCGGCCAGCCTCGCAGAGCAGGATTCCCGT
TGAGCACCGCCAGGTGCGAATAAGGGACAGTGAAGAAGGAACACCCGCTCGCGGGTGGGCCTACTTCACC
TATCCTGCCCGGCTGACGCCGTTGGATACACCAAGGAAAGTCTACACGAACCCTTTGGCAAAATCCTGTA
TATCGTGCGAAAAAGGATGGATATACCGAAAAAATCGCTATAATGACCCCGAAGCAGGGTTATGCAGCGG
AAAAGCGCCACGCTTCCCGAAGGGAGAAAGGCGGACAGGTATCCGGTAAGCGGCAGGGTCGGAACAGGAG
AGCGCACGAGGGAGCTTCCAGGGGGAAACGCCTGGTATCTTTATAGTCCTGTCGGGTTTCGCCACCTCTG
ACTTGAGCGTCGATTTTTGTGATGCTCGTCAGGGGGGCGGAGCCTATGGAAAAACGCCAGCAACGCGGCC
TTTTTACGGTTCCTGGCCTTTTGCTGGCCTTTTGCTCACATGTTCTTTCCTGCGTTATCCCCTGATTCTG
TGGATAACCGTATTACCGCCTTTGAGTGAGCTGATACCGCTCGCCGCAGCCGAACGACCGAGCGCAGCGA
GTCAGTGAGCGAGGAAGCGGAAGAGCGCCAGAAGGCCGCCAGAGAGGCCGAGCGCGGCCGTGAGGCTTGG
ACGCTAGGGCAGGGCATGAAAAAGCCCGTAGCGGGCTGCTACGGGCGTCTGACGCGGTGGAAAGGGGGAG
GGGATGTTGTCTACATGGCTCTGCTGTAGTGAGTGGGTTGCGCTCCGGCAGCGGTCCTGATCAATCGTCA
CCCTTTCTCGGTCCTTCAACGTTCCTGACAACGAGCCTCCTTTTCGCCAATCCATCGACAATCACCGCGA
GTCCCTGCTCGAACGCTGCGTCCGGACCGGCTTCGTCGAAGGCGTCTATCGCGGCCCGCAACAGCGGCGA
GAGCGGAGCCTGTTCAACGGTGCCGCCGCGCTCGCCGGCATCGCTGTCGCCGGCCTGCTCCTCAAGCACG
GCCCCAACAGTGAAGTAGCTGATTGTCATCAGCGCATTGACGGCGTCCCCGGCCGAAAAACCCGCCTCGC
AGAGGAAGCGAAGCTGCGCGTCGGCCGTTTCCATCTGCGGTGCGCCCGGTCGCGTGCCGGCATGGATGCG
CGCGCCATCGCGGTAGGCGAGCAGCGCCTGCCTGAAGCTGCGGGCATTCCCGATCAGAAATGAGCGCCAG
TCGTCGTCGGCTCTCGGCACCGAATGCGTATGATTCTCCGCCAGCATGGCTTCGGCCAGTGCGTCGAGCA
GCGCCCGCTTGTTCCTGAAGTGCCAGTAAAGCGCCGGCTGCTGAACCCCCAACCGTTCCGCCAGTTTGCG
TGTCGTCAGACCGTCTACGCCGACCTCGTTCAACAGGTCCAGGGCGGCACGGATCACTGTATTCGGCTGC
AACTTTGTCATGCTTGACACTTTATCACTGATAAACATAATATGTCCACCAACTTATCAGTGATAAAGAA
TCCGCGCGTTCAATCGGACCAGCGGAGGCTGGTCCGGAGGCCAGACGTGAAACCCAACATACCCCTGATC
GTAATTCTGAGCACTGTCGCGCTCGACGCTGTCGGCATCGGCCTGATTATGCCGGTGCTGCCGGGCCTCC
TGCGCGATCTGGTTCACTCGAACGACGTCACCGCCCACTATGGCATTCTGCTGGCGCTGTATGCGTTGGT
GCAATTTGCCTGCGCACCTGTGCTGGGCGCGCTGTCGGATCGTTTCGGGCGGCGGCCAATCTTGCTCGTC
TCGCTGGCCGGCGCCAGATCTGGGGAACCCTGTGGTTGGCATGCACATACAAATGGACGAACGGATAAAC
CTTTTCACGCCCTTTTAAATATCCGATTATTCTAATAAACGCTCTTTTCTCTTAGGTTTACCCGCCAATA
TATCCTGTCAAACACTGATAGTTTAAACGTTGCGATTAAGAATTCGAGCTCGGTACCCCCCTACTCCAAA
AATGTCAAAGATACAGTCTCAGAAGACCAAAGGGCTATTGAGACTTTTCAACAAAGGGTAATTTCGGGAA
ACCTCCTCGGATTCCATTGCCCAGCTATCTGTCACTTCATCGAAAGGACAGTAGAAAAGGAAGGTGGCTC
CTACAAATGCCATCATTGCGATAAAGGAAAGGCTATCATTCAAGATGCCTCTGCCGACAGTGGTCCCAAA
GATGGACCCCCACCCACGAGGAGCATCGTGGAAAAAGAAGACGTTCCAACCACGTCTTCAAAGCAAGTGG
ATTGATGTGACATCTCCACTGACGTAAGGGATGACGCACAATCCCACTATCCTTCGCAAGACCCTTCCTC
TATATAAGGAAGTTCATTTCATTTGGAGAGGACAGCCCAAGCTTCGACTCTAGAGGATCCCCTTAAATCG
ATATGGAACGAGCTATACAAGGAAACGACGCTAGGGAACAAGCTAACAGTGAACGTTGGGATGGAGGATC
AGGAGGTACCACTTCTCCCTTCAAACTTCCTGACGAAAGTCCGAGTTGGACTGAGTGGCGGCTACATAAC
GATGAGACGAATTCGAATCAAGATAATCCCCTTGGTTTCAAGGAAAGCTGGGGTTTCGGGAAAGTTGTAT
TTAAGAGATATCTCAGATACGACAGGACGGAAGCTTCACTGCACAGAGTCCTTGGATCTTGGACGGGAGA
TTCGGTTAACTATGCAGCATCTCGATTTTTCGGTTTCGACCAGATCGGATGTACCTATAGTATTCGGTTT
CGAGGAGTTAGTATCACCGTTTCTGGAGGGTCTCGAACTCTTCAGCATCTCTGTGAGATGGCAATTCGGT
CTAAGCAAGAACTGCTACAGCTTGCCCCAATCGAAGTGGAAAGTAATGTATCAAGAGGATGCCCTGAAGG
TACTCAAACCTTCGAAAAAGAAAGCGAGTAAGTCGAGGGCGAGCTCGAATTCGGTACGCTGAAATCACCA
GTCTCTCTCTACAAATCTATCTCTCTCTATTTTCTCCATAAATAATGTGTGAGTAGTTTCCCGATAAGGG
AAATTAGGGTTCTTATAGGGTTTCGCTCATGTGTTGAGCATATAAGAAACCCTTAGTATGTATTTGTATT
TGTAAAATACTTCTATCAATAAAATTTCTAATTCCTAAAACCAAAATCCAGTACTAAAATCCAGATCTCC
CTGCAGGTCCCCAGATTAGCCTTTTCAATTTCAGAAAGAATGCTAACCCACAGATGGTTAGAGAGGCTTA
CGCAGCAGGTCTCATCAAGACGATCTACCCGAGCAATAATCTCCAGGAAATCAAATACCTTCCCAAGAAG
GTTAAAGATGCAGTCAAAAGATTCAGGACTAACTGCATCAAGAACACAGAGAAAGATATATTTCTCAAGA
TCAGAAGTACTATTCCAGTATGGACGATTCAAGGCTTGCTTCACAAACCAAGGCAAGTAATAGAGATTGG
AGTCTCTAAAAAGGTAGTTCCCACTGAATCAAAGGCCATGGAGTCAAAGATTCAAATAGAGGACCTAACA
GAACTCGCCGTAAAGACTGGCGAACAGTTCATACAGAGTCTCTTACGACTCAATGACAAGAAGAAAATCT
TCGTCAACATGGTGGAGCACGACACACTTGTCTACTCCAAAAATATCAAAGATACAGTCTCAGAAGACCA
AAGGGCAATTGAGACTTTTCAACAAAGGGTAATATCCGGAAACCTCCTCGGATTCCATTGCCCAGCTATC
TGTCACTTTATTGTGAAGATAGTGGAAAAGGAAGGTGGCTCCTACAAATGCCATCATTGCGATAAAGGAA
AGGCCATCGTTGAAGATGCCTCTGCCGACAGTGGTCCCAAAGATGGACCCCCACCCACGAGGAGCATCGT
GGAAAAAGAAGACGTTCCAACCACGTCTTCAAAGCAAGTGGATTGATGTGATATCTCCACTGACGTAAGG
GATGACGCACAATCCCACTATCCTTCGCAAGACCCTTCCTCTATATAAGGAAGTTCATTTCATTTGGAGA
GAACACGGGGGACTCTAGAGTTATCAACAAGTTTGTACAAAAAAGCAGGCTCCACCACTAGTATGGAATT
CACAAGTTTGGTTGATACTTCCTTGGATTTGAGTTTTAGACCTCTTCCAGTTCTTGATAAAGTGGCGAAA
CTAGAAGTGCAGAGTAATTTCACTGGATTGAGCAGGGACAATATGCTGGTGAAAGATGAGGCTGGTGATT
TGTTAGAGGAACTAAACAGAGTGAGCAGTGAAAACAAGAAGCTAACAGAGATGCTCACAGTAGTGTGTGA
AAATTACAATGCTTTAAGAAACCAATTAATGGAATATATGAACAACCAGCAGAATAATGGTGTAGTAGAT
GATAGTGCTGGATCAAGGAAAAGAAAATCTGAAAATCTCTCCAATCCCAACAACAACAACAAAAACAACA
ACTCGGATATTGTTTGTGGACGTTCATCAGAAAGCAGCTCAAGTGATGAAGAGTCTTGTTGCAAAAAACC
TAGAGAAGAACACATAAAAACTAAGGTTTCTGTCGTTTCTACGAAGACAGAAGCATCTTATACCTCTCTT
ATTGTAAAGGATGGTTATCAGTGGAGGAAATATGGTCAGAAAGTAACTAGAGACAATCCTTCTCCGAGAG
CTTACTTCAGGTGCTCTTTTGCTCCTGGCTGCCCCGTCAAGAAAAAGGTGCAAAGAAGCATAGAAGATCA
GTCAATTGTGGTGGCAACATATGAAGGAGAACATAACCATCCAATACACCCTTCAAAACCAGAGGCAGCT
GCTGGTACTTCTACTACTTCCACCGGCAGCCGTTTAAATGTGAGAACTATTGGGGGTACGACTGCTTCAG
TCCCTTGCTCTACCACTCTCAATCCCTCAGGACCAACCATTACTCTCGATCTTACTGAACCTAAAACAGT
AGCAAAAGGCGATATCATGAAGATGAGTAGCAGTATTAGTCCTAAAGGTGGCAATAGCCACAGGACAACA
GAAGGTGATCACTATAGTAGGCCAGAGTTTCAACAGTTCTTGATAGAGCAAATGGCTTCTTCATTGACTA
AAGATCCAATTTTCAAAGCAGCACTTGCTGCCGCCATTTCAGGAAAAAATCTCCAACATAATAATCAGAC
AAGTAGATGGCCCGGGGACCCAGCTTTCTTGTACAAAGTGGTTGATAACAGCGGGTTAATTAACATCTTT
TACCCATACGATGTTCCTGACTATGCGGGCTATCCCTATGACGTCCCGGACTATGCAGGATCCTATCCAT
ATGACGTTCCAGATTACGCTGCTCAGTGCAGCGCTTAGAGCTCGAATTTCCCCGATCGTTCAAACATTTG
GCAATAAAGTTTCTTAAGATTGAATCCTGTTGCCGGTCTTGCGATGATTATCATATAATTTCTGTTGAAT
TACGTTAAGCATGTAATAATTAACATGTAATGCATGACGTTATTTATGAGATGGGTTTTTATGATTAGAG
TCCCGCAATTATACATTTAATACGCGATAGAAAACAAAATATAGCGCGCAAACTAGGATAAATTATCGCG
CGCGGTGTCATCTATGTTACTAGATCGGGAATTAGCTTCATCAACGCAAGACATGCGCACGACCGTCTGA
CAGGAGAGGAATTTCCGACGAGCACAGAAAGGACTTGCTCTTGGACGTAGGCCTATTTCTCAGGCACATG
TATCAAGTGTTCGGACGTGGGTTTTCGATGGTGTATCAGCCGCCGCCAACTGGGAGATGAGGAGGCTTTC
TTGGGGGGCAGTCAGCAGTTCATTTCACAAGACAGAGGAACTTGTAAGGAGATGCACTGATTTATCTTGG
CGCAAACCAGCAGGACGAATTAGTGGGAATAGCCCGCGAATATCTAAGTTATGCCTGTCGGCATGAGCAG
AAACTTCCAATTCGAAACAGTTTGGAGAGGTTGTTTTTGGGCATACCTTTTGTTAGTCAGCCTCTCGATT
GCTCATCGTCATTACACAGTACCGAAGTTTGATCGATCTAGTAACATAGATGACACCGCGCGCGATAATT
TATCCTAGTTTGCGCGCTATATTTTGTTTTCTATCGCGTATTAAATGTATAATTGCGGGACTCTAATCAT
AAAAACCCATCTCATAAATAACGTCATGCATTACATGTTAATTATTACATGCTTAACGTAATTCAACAGA
AATTATATGATAATCATCGCAAGACCGGCAACAGGATTCAATCTTAAGAAACTTTATTGCCAAATGTTTG
AACGATCTGCTTCGACGCACTCCTTCTTTACTCCACCATCTCGTCCTTATTGAAAACGTGGGTAGCACCA
AAACGAATCAAGTCGCTGGAACTGAAGTTACCAATCACGCTGGATGATTTGCCAGTTGGATTAATCTTGC
CTTTCCCCGCATGAATAATATTGATGAATGCATGCGTGAGGGGTATTTCGATTTTGGCAATAGCTGCAAT
TGCCGCGACATCCTCCAACGAGCATAATTCTTCAGAAAAATAGCGATGTTCCATGTTGTCAGGGCATGCA
TGATGCACGTTATGAGGTGACGGTGCTAGGCAGTATTCCCTCAAAGTTTCATAGTCAGTATCATATTCAT
CATTGCATTCCTGCAAGAGAGAATTGAGACGCAATCCACACGCTGCGGCAACCTTCCGGCGTTCGTGGTC
TATTTGCTCTTGGACGTTGCAAACGTAAGTGTTGGATCCCGGTCGGCATCTACTCTATTCCTTTGCCCTC
GGACGAGTGCTGGGGCGTCGGTTTCCACTATCGGCGAGTACTTCTACACAGCCATCGGTCCAGACGGCCG
CGCTTCTGCGGGCGATTTGTGTACGCCCGACAGTCCCGGCTCCGGATCGGACGATTGCGTCGCATCGACC
CTGCGCCCAAGCTGCATCATCGAAATTGCCGTCAACCAAGCTCTGATAGAGTTGGTCAAGACCAATGCGG
AGCATATACGCCCGGAGCCGCGGCGATCCTGCAAGCTCCGGATGCCTCCGCTCGAAGTAGCGCGTCTGCT
GCTCCATACAAGCCAACCACGGCCTCCAGAAGAAGATGTTGGCGACCTCGTATTGGGAATCCCCGAACAT
CGCCTCGCTCCAGTCAATGACCGCTGTTATGCGGCCATTGTCCGTCAGGACATTGTTGGAGCCGAAATCC
GCGTGCACGAGGTGCCGGACTTCGGGGCAGTCCTCGGCCCAAAGCATCAGCTCATCGAGAGCCTGCGCGA
CGGACGCACTGACGGTGTCGTCCATCACAGTTTGCCAGTGATACACATGGGGATCAGCAATCGCGCATAT
GAAATCACGCCATGTAGTGTATTGACCGATTCCTTGCGGTCCGAATGGGCCGAACCCGCTCGTCTGGCTA
AGATCGGCCGCAGCGATCGCATCCATGGCCTCCGCGACCGGCTGCAGAACAGCGGGCAGTTCGGTTTCAG
GCAGGTCTTGCAACGTGACACCCTGTGCACGGCGGGAGATGCAATAGGTCAGGCTCTCGCTGAATTCCCC
AATGTCAAGCACTTCCGGAATCGGGAGCGCGGCCGATGCAAAGTGCCGATAAACATAACGATCTTTGTAG
AAACCATCGGCGCAGCTATTTACCCGCAGGACATATCCACGCCCTCCTACATCGAAGCTGAAAGCACGAG
ATTCTTCGCCCTCCGAGAGCTGCATCAGGTCGGAGACGCTGTCGAACTTTTCGATCAGAAACTTCTCGAC
AGACGTCGCGGTGAGTTCAGGCTTTTTCATATCGGGGTCGTCCTCTCCAAATGAAATGAACTTCCTTATA
TAGAGGAAGGGTCTTGCGAAGGATAGTGGGATTGTGCGTCATCCCTTACGTCAGTGGAGATATCACATCA
ATCCACTTGCTTTGAAGACGTGGTTGGAACGTCTTCTTTTTCCACGATGCTCCTCGTGGGTGGGGGTCCA
TCTTTGGGACCACTGTCGGCAGAGGCATCTTGAACGATAGCCTTTCCTTTATCGCAATGATGGCATTTGT
AGGTGCCACCTTCCTTTTCTACTGTCCTTTTGATGAAGTGACAGATAGCTGGGCAATGGAATCCGAGGAG
GTTTCCCGATATTACCCTTTGTTGAAAAGTCTCAATAGCCCTTTGGTCTTCTGAGACTGTATCTTTGATA
TTCTTGGAGTAGACGAGAGTGTCGTGCTCCACCATGTTGACGGATCTCTAGGACGCGTCGACGCGTCGAC
GCGTCGACGCGTCGACGCGTCCTAGAAGCTAATTCACTGGCCGTCGTTTTACAACGTCGTGACTGGGAAA
ACCCTGGCGTTACCCAACTTAATCGCCTTGCAGCACATCCCCCTTTCGCCAGCTGGCGTAATAGCGAAGA
GGCCCGCACCGATCGCCCTTCCCAACAGTTGCGCAGCCTGAATG
[44 nt withheld, positions 8935-8978]
C
[141 nt withheld, positions 8980-9120]
CCTTTGACGTTGGAGTCCACGTTCTTT
[37 nt withheld, positions 9148-9184]
ACCCTATCTCGGGCTATTCTTTTGATTTATAAGGGATTTTGCCGATTTCGGAACCACCATCAAACAGGAT
TTTCGCCTGCTGGGGCAAACCAGCGTGGACCGCTTGCTGCAACTCTCTCAGGGCCAGGCGGTGAAGGGCA
ATCAGCTGTTGCCCGTCTCACTGGTGAAAAGAAAAACCACCCCAGTACATTAAAAACGTCCGCAATGTGT
TATTAAGTTGTCTAAGCGTCAATTTGTTTACACCACAATATATCCTGCCACCAGCCAGCCAACAGCTCCC
CGACCGGCAGCTCGGCACAAAATCACCACTCGATACAGGCAGCCCATCAGTCCGGGACGGCGTCAGCGGG
AGAGCCGTTGTAAGGCGGCAGACTTTGCTCATGTTACCGATGCTATTCGGAAGAACGGCAACTAAGCTGC
CGGGTTTGAAACACGGATGATCTCGCGGAGGGTAGCATGTTGATTGTAACGATGACAGAGCGTTGCTGCC
TGTGATCAAATATCATCTCCCTCGCAGAGATCCGAATTATCAGCCTTCTTATTCATTTCTCGCTTAACCG
TGACAGGCTGTCGATCTTGAGAACTATGCCGACATAATAGGAAATCGCTGGATAAAGCCGCTGAGGAAGC
TGAGTGGCGCTATTTCTTTAGAAGTGAACGTTGACGATATCAACTCCCCTATCCATTGCTCACCGAATGG
TACAGGTCGGGGACCCGAAGTTCCGACTGTCGGCCTGATGCATCCCCGGCTGATCGACCCCAGATCTGGG
GCTGAGAAAGCCCAGTAAGGAAACAACTGTAGGTTCGAGTCGCGAGATCCCCCGGAACCAAAGGAAGTAG
GTTAAACCCGCTCCGATCAGGCCGAGCCACGCCAGGCCGAGAACATTGGTTCCTGTAGGCATCGGGATTG
GCGGATCAAACACTAAAGCTACTGGAACGAGCAGAAGTCCTCCGGCCGCCAGTTGCCAGGCGGTAAAGGT
GAGCAGAGGCACGGGAGGTTGCCACTTGCGGGTCAGCACGGTTCCGAACGCCATGGAAACCGCCCCCGCC
AGGCCCGCTGCGACGCCGACAGGATCTAGCGCTGCGTTTGGTGTCAACACCAACAGCGCCACGCCCGCAG
TTCCGCAAATAGCCCCCAGGACCGCCATCAATCGTATCGGGCTACCTAGCAGAGCGGCAGAGATGAACAC
GACCATCAGCGGCTGCACAGCGCCTACCGTCGCCGCGACCCCGCCCGGCAGGCGGTAGACCGAAATAAAC
AACAAGCTCCAGAATAGCGAAATATTAAGTGCGCCGAGGATGAAGATGCGCATCCACCAGATTCCCGTTG
GAATCTGTCGGACGATCATCACGAGCAATAAACCCGCCGGCAACGCCCGCAGCAGCATACCGGCGACCCC
TCGGCCTCGCTGTTCGGGCTCCACGAAAACGCCGGACAGATGCGCCTTGTGAGCGTCCTTGGGGCCGTCC
TCCTGTTTGAAGACCGACAGCCCAATGATCTCGCCGTCGATGTAGGCGCCGAATGCCACGGCATCTCGCA
ACCGTTCAGCGAACGCCTCCATGGGCTTTTTCTCCTCGTGCTCGTAAACGGACCCGAACATCTCTGGAGC
TTTCTTCAGGGCCGACAATCGGATCTCGCGGAAATCCTGCACGTCGGCCGCTCCAAGCCGTCGAATCTGA
GCCTTAATCACAATTGTCAATTTTAATCCTCTGTTTATCGGCAGTTCGTAGAGCGCGCCGTGCGTCCCGA
GCGATACTGAGCGAAGCAAGTGCGTCGAGCAGTGCCCGCTTGTTCCTGAAATGCCAGTAAAGCGCTGGCT
GCTGAACCCCCAGCCGGAACTGACCCCACAAGGCCCTAGCGTTTGCAATGCACCAGGTCATCATTGACCC
AGGCGTGTTCCACCAGGCCGCTGCCTCGCAACTCTTCGCAGGCTTCGCCGACCTGCTCGCGCCACTTCTT
CACGCGGGTGGAATCCGATCCGCACATGAGGCGGAAGGTTTCCAGCTTGAGCGGGTACGGCTCCCGGTGC
GAGCTGAAATAGTCGAACATCCGTCGGGCCGTCGGCGACAGCTTGCGGTACTTCTCCCATATGAATTTCG
TGTAGTGGTCGCCAGCAAACAGCACGACGATTTCCTCGTCGATCAGGACCTGGCAACGGGACGTTTTCTT
GCCACGGTCCAGGACGCGGAAGCGGTGCAGCAGCGACACCGATTCCAGGTGCCCAACGCGGTCGGACGTG
AAGCCCATCGCCGTCGCCTGTAGGCGCGACAGGCATTCCTCGGCCTTCGTGTAATACCGGCCATTGATCG
ACCAGCCCAGGTCCTGGCAAAGCTCGTAGAACGTGAAGGTGATCGGCTCGCCGATAGGGGTGCGCTTCGC
GTACTCCAACACCTGCTGCCACACCAGTTCGTCATCGTCGGCCCGCAGCTCGACGCCGGTGTAGGTGATC
TTCACGTCCTTGTTGACGTGGAAAATGACCTTGTTTTGCAGCGCCTCGCGCGGGATTTTCTTGTTGCGCG
TGGTGAACAGGGCAGAGCGGGCCGTGTCGTTTGGCATCGCTCGCATCGTGTCCGGCCACGGCGCAATATC
GAACAAGGAAAGCTGCATTTCCTTGATCTGCTGCTTCGTGTGTTTCAGCAACGCGGCCTGCTTGGCCTCG
CTGACCTGTTTTGCCAGGTCCTCGCCGGCGGTTTTTCGCTTCTTGGTCGTCATAGTTCCTCGCGTGTCGA
TGGTCATCGACTTCGCCAAACCTGCCGCCTCCTGTTCGAGACGACGCGAACGCTCCACGGCGGCCGATGG
CGCGGGCAGGGCAGGGGGAGCCAGTTGCACGCTGTCGCGCTCGATCTTGGCCGTAGCTTGCTGGACCATC
GAGCCGACGGACTGGAAGGTTTCGCGGGGCGCACGCATGACGGTGCGGCTTGCGATGGTTTCGGCATCCT
CGGCGGAAAACCCCGCGTCGATCAGTTCTTGCCTGTATGCCTTCCGGTCAAACGTCCGATTCATTCACCC
TCCTTGCGGGATTGCCCCGACTCACGCCGGGGCAATGTGCCCTTATTCCTGATTTGACCCGCCTGGTGCC
TTGGTGTCCAGATAATCCACCTTATCGGCAATGAAGTCGGTCCCGTAGACCGTCTGGCCGTCCTTCTCGT
ACTTGGTATTCCGAATCTTGCCCTGCACGAATACCAGCGACCCCTTGCCCAAATACTTGCCGTGGGCCTC
GGCCTGAGAGCCAAAACACTTGATGCGGAAGAAGTCGGTGCGCTCCTGCTTGTCGCCGGCATCGTTGCGC
CACATCTAGGTACTAAAACAATTCATCCAGTAAAATATAATATTTTATTTTCTCCCAATCAGGCTTGATC
CCCAGTAAGTCAAAAAATAGCTCGACATACTGTTCTTCCCCGATATCCTCCCTGATCGACCGGACGCAGA
AGGCAATGTCATACCACTTGTCCGCCCTGCCGCTTCTCCCAAGATCAATAAAGCCACTTACTTTGCCATC
TTTCACAAAGATGTTGCTGTCTCCCAGGTCGCCGTGGGAAAAGACAAGTTCCTCTTCGGGCTTTTCCGTC
TTTAAAAAATCATACAGCTCGCGCGGATCTTTAAATGGAGTGTCTTCTTCCCAGTTTTCGCAATCCACAT
CGGCCAGATCGTTATTCAGTAAGTAATCCAATTCGGCTAAGCGGCTGTCTAAGCTATTCGTATAGGGACA
ATCCGATATGTCGATGGAGTGAAAGAGCCTGATGCACTCCGCATACAGCTCGATAATCTTTTCAGGGCTT
TGTTCATCTTCATACTCTTCCGAGCAAAGGACGCCATCGGCCTCACTCATGAGCAGATTGCTCCAGCCAT
CATGCCGTTCAAAGTGCAGGACCTTTGGAACAGGCAGCTTTCCTTCCAGCCATAGCATCATGTCCTTTTC
CCGTTCCACATCATAGGTGGTCCCTTTATACCGGCTGTCCGTCATTTTTAAATATAGGTTTTCATTTTCT
CCCACCAGCTTATATACCTTAGCAGGAGACATTCCTTCCGTATCTTTTACGCAGCGGTATTTTTCGATCA
GTTTTTTCAATTCCGGTGATATTCTCATTTTAGCCATTTATTATTTCCTTCCTCTTTTCTACAGTATTTA
AAGATACCCCAAGAAGCTAATTATAACAAGACGAACTCCAATTCACTGTTCCTTGCATTCTAAAACCTTA
AATACCAGAAAACAGCTTTTTCAAAGTTGTTTTCAAAGTTGGCGTATAACATAGTATCGACGGAGCCGAT
TTTGAAACCACAATTATGGGTGATGCTGCCAACTTACTGATTTAGTGTATGATGGTGTTTTTGAGGTGCT
CCAGTGGCTTCTGTTTCTATCAGCTGTCCCTCCTGTTCAGCTACTGACGGGGTGGTGCGTAACGGCAAAA
GCACCGCCGGACATCAGCGCTATCTCTGCTCTCACTGCCGTAAAACATGGCAACTGCAGTTCACTTACAC
CGCTTCTCAACCCGGTACGCACCAGAAAATCATTGATATGGCCATGAATGGCGTTGGATGCCGGGCAACA
GCCCGCATTATGGGCGTTGGCCTCAACACGATTTTACGTCACTTAAAAAACTCAGGCCGCAGTCGGTAAC
CTCGCGCATACAGCCGGGCAGTGACGTCATCGTCTGCGCGGAAATGGACGAACAGTGGGGCTATGTCGGG
GCTAAATCGCGCCAGCGCTGGCTGTTTTACGCGTATGACAGTCTCCGGAAGACGGTTGTTGCGCACGTAT
TCGGTGAACGCACTATGGCGACGCTGGGGCGTCTTATGAGCCTGCTGTCACCCTTTGACGTGGTGATATG
GATGACGGATGGCTGGCCGCTGTATGAATCCCGCCTGAAGGGAAAGCTGCACGTAATCAGCAAGCGATAT
ACGCAGCGAATTGAGCGGCATAACCTGAATCTGAGGCAGCACCTGGCACGGCTGGGACGGAAGTCGCTGT
CGTTCTCAAAATCGGTGGAGCTGCATGACAAAGTCATCGGGCATTATCTGAACATAAAACACTATCAATA
AGTTGGAGTCATTACCCAATTATGATAGAATTTACAAGCTATAAGGTTATTGTCCTGGGTTTCAAGCATT
AGTCCATGCAAGTTTTTATGCTTTGCCCATTCTATAGATATATTGATAAGCGCGCTGCCTATGCCTTGCC
CCCTGAAATCCTTACATACGGCGATATCTTCTATATAAAAGATATATTATCTTATCAGTATTGTCAATAT
ATTCAAGGCAATCTGCCTCCTCATCCTCTTCATCCTCTTCGTCTTGGTAGCTTTTTAAATATGGCGCTTC
ATAGAGTAATTCTGTAAAGGTCCAATTCTCGTTTTCATACCTCGGTATAATCTTACCTATCACCTCAAAT
GGTTCGCTGGGTTTATCGCACCCCCGAACACGAGCACGGCACCCGCGACCACTATGCCAAGAATGCCCAA
GGTAAAAATTGCCGGCCCCGCCATGAAGTCCGTGAATGCCCCGACGGCCGAAGTGAAGGGCAGGCCGCCA
CCCAGGCCGCCGCCCTCACTGCCCGGCACCTGGTCGCTGAATGTCGATGCCAGCACCTGCGGCACGTCAA
TGCTTCCGGGCGTCGCGCTCGGGCTGATCGCCCATCCCGTTACTGCCCCGATCCCGGCAATGGCAAGGAC
TGCCAGCGCTGCCATTTTTGGGGTGAGGCCGTTCGCGGCCGAGGGGCGCAGCCCCTGGGGGGATGGGAGG
CCCGCGTTAGCGGGCCGGGAGGGTTCGAGAAGGGGGGGCACCCCCCTTCGGCGTGCGCGGTCACGCGCAC
AGGGCGCAGCCCTGGTTAAAAACAAGGTTTATAAATATTGGTTTAAAAGCAGGTTAAAAGACAGGTTAGC
GGTGGCCGAAAAACGGGCGGAAACCCTTGCAAATGCTGGATTTTCTGCCTGTGGACAGCCCCTCAAATGT
CAATAGGTGCGCCCCTCATCTGTCAGCACTCTGCCCCTCAAGTGTCAAGGATCGCGCCCCTCATCTGTCA
GTAGTCGCGCCCCTCAAGTGTCAATACCGCAGGGCACTTATCCCCAGGCTTGTCCACATCATCTGTGGGA
AACTCGCGTAAAATCAGGCGTTTTCGCCGATTTGCGAGGCTGGCCAGCTCCACGTCGCCGGCCGAAATCG
AGCCTGCCCCTCATCTGTCAACGCCGCGCCGGGTGAGTCGGCCCCTCAAGTGTCAACGTCCGCCCCTCAT
CTGTCAGTGAGGGCCAAGTTTTCCGCGAGGTATCCACAACGCCGGCGGCCGCGGTGTCTCGCACACGGCT
TCGACGGCGTTTCTGGCGCGTTTGCAGGGCCATAGACGGCCGCCAGCCCAGCGGCGAGGGCAACCAGCCC
GGTGAGCGTCGGAAAGGCGC
